Addgene plasmid #162683: pCJ210
Purpose: pET-21b(+) based plasmid for expression of MHETase from Ideonella sakaiensis 201-F6 (Genbank GAP38911.1), codon optimized for expression in E. coli K12, with C-terminal His tag, incorporating S136C, G489C, S530C, and a sequence Tyr75:Phe104 to introduce a 6th and 7th disulfide bond as in AoFaeB-2.
Depositing lab: Gregg Beckham. Depositing organization: National Laboratory of the Rockies (NLR). Publication: Characterization and engineering of a two-enzyme system for plastics depolymerization. Knott BC, Erickson E, Allen MD, Gado JE, Graham R, Kearns FL, Pardo I, Topuzlu E, Anderson JJ, Austin HP, Dominick G, Johnson CW, Rorrer NA, Szostkiewicz CJ, Copie V, Payne CM, Woodcock HL, Donohoe BS, Beckham GT, McGeehan JE. Proc Natl Acad Sci U S A. 2020 Oct 13;117(41):25476-25485. doi: 10.1073/pnas.2006753117. Epub 2020 Sep 28. PubMed 32989159.
Backbone
  Vector backbone: pET-21b(+)
  Backbone manufacturer: EMD Biosciences
  Backbone size w/o insert (bp): 5367
  Vector type: Bacterial Expression
Growth in bacteria
  Bacterial resistance: Ampicillin, 100 μg/mL
  Growth temperature: 37°C
  Growth strain: NEB Stable
  Copy number: High Copy
Gene/Insert
  Gene/Insert name: MHETase from Ideonella sakaiensis 201-F6 (Genbank GAP38911.1)
  Species: Ideonella sakaiensis 201-F6
  Mutation: S136C, G489C, S530C, and a sequence Y75-F104 to introduce a 6th and 7th disulfide bond as in AoFaeB-2; codon optimized for E. coli K12
  Promoter: T7/lac
  Tag / fusion protein: His (C terminal on backbone)
  Cloning method: Gibson Cloning
Terms and licenses: Academic/Nonprofit Terms; Industry Terms: Not Available to Industry
How to cite: pCJ210 was a gift from Gregg Beckham (Addgene plasmid # 162683 ; http://n2t.net/addgene:162683 ; RRID:Addgene_162683)
