[The description below was written by a language model from this plasmid's Addgene catalogue record and pLannotate feature annotations shown in this document.]
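Description:
pCJ210 is a bacterial expression plasmid built on the pET-21b(+) backbone for producing an engineered variant of MHETase from Ideonella sakaiensis 201-F6 in E. coli. The sequenced construct is about 7.2 kb and carries the usual pET maintenance elements: a ColE1/pMB1-type origin with the neighbouring bom and rop regions, an f1 phage origin, and a β-lactamase gene with its own promoter for ampicillin selection. The catalogue lists it as high copy. Short annotated matches to the tetracycline resistance gene and a predicted E. coli protein are pBR322-derived backbone remnants rather than functional markers.

The expression cassette follows the standard T7/lac arrangement. A T7 promoter is followed immediately by a lac operator, and a plasmid-borne lacI gene supplies repressor, so transcription depends on a host providing T7 RNA polymerase and is induced by IPTG or lactose. A T7 gene 10 ribosome binding site drives translation of the MHETase coding sequence, which was codon optimized for E. coli K12 and inserted by Gibson cloning. It is fused at the C terminus to the backbone-encoded His tag for affinity purification, and the cassette ends at a T7 terminator. The small "SET1" fragment annotated between the tag and terminator is probably an incidental match to T7-derived backbone sequence.

MHETase hydrolyses mono(2-hydroxyethyl) terephthalate, a product of PET breakdown, into terephthalate and ethylene glycol. This variant carries S136C, G489C and S530C, together with a sequence at Tyr75 to Phe104, changes intended to introduce sixth and seventh disulfide bonds as found in the homologous enzyme AoFaeB-2. It belongs to a structure–function and engineering study of the PETase/MHETase two-enzyme system for plastic depolymerization.
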