Features (pLannotate 1.2.2; 19 found; start..end, strand, type, name):
     12..440     +  rep_origin     f1 ori (sequence partly withheld): f1 bacteriophage origin of replication; arrow indicates direction of (+) strand synthesis
    493..597     +  promoter       AmpR promoter: bla
    598..1458    +  CDS            AmpR: β-lactamase; bla; confers resistance to ampicillin, carbenicillin, and related antibiotics
   1629..2217    +  rep_origin     ori: high-copy-number ColE1/pMB1/pBR322/pUC origin of replication
   2403..2542    -  misc_feature   bom: basis of mobility region from pBR322
   2644..2835    -  CDS            rop: Rop protein, which maintains plasmids at low copy number; rop
   2852..3232    +  CDS            YPB1_ECOLX: Protein predicted: Swiss-Prot protein existence level 4. From Escherichia coli.
   3304..3595    -  CDS            TcR (fragment): tetracycline efflux protein; tet; confers resistance to tetracycline
   3610..3631    -  protein_bind   CAP binding site: CAP binding activates transcription in the presence of cAMP. E. coli catabolite activator protein
   3644..4726    -  CDS            lacI: lac repressor; lacI; The lac repressor binds to the lac operator to inhibit transcription in E. coli. This inhibition can be relieved by adding lactose or isopropyl-β-D-thiogalactopyranoside (IPTG).
   4727..4804    -  promoter       lacI promoter: lacI
   4812..5091    -  CDS            TcR (fragment): tetracycline efflux protein; tet; confers resistance to tetracycline
   5113..5131    +  promoter       T7 promoter: promoter for bacteriophage T7 RNA polymerase
   5132..5156    +  protein_bind   lac operator: The lac repressor binds to the lac operator to inhibit transcription in E. coli. This inhibition can be relieved by adding lactose or isopropyl-β-D-thiogalactopyranoside (IPTG). lac repressor encoded by lacI
   5171..5193    +  RBS            RBS: efficient ribosome binding site from bacteriophage T7 gene 10 (Olins and Rangwala, 1989)
   5201..7048    +  CDS            MHETH_IDESA: Experimental evidence at protein level: Swiss-Prot protein existence level 1. Involved in the degradation and assimilation of the plastic poly(ethylene terephthalate) (PET), which allows I.sakaiensis to use PET as its major energy and carbon source for growth. Likely acts synergistically with PETase to depolymerize PET. Catalyzes the hydrolysis of mono(2-hydroxyethyl) terephthalate (MHET) into its two environmentally benign monomers, terephthalate and ethylene glycol. Does not show activity against PET, bis(hydroxyethyl) terephthalate (BHET), pNP-aliphatic esters or typical aromatic ester comp
   7055..7072    +  CDS            9xHis (fragment): 9xHis affinity tag
   7082..7131    +  CDS            SET1 (fragment): solubility-enhancement tag derived from T7 phage gene 10B
   7139..7186    +  terminator     T7 terminator: transcription terminator for bacteriophage T7 RNA polymerase
>Addgene plasmid #162683 | pCJ210 | addgene full sequence | sequence record 321486 | Addgene NGS Result
TGGCGAATGGG
[124 nt withheld, positions 12-135]
C
[91 nt withheld, positions 137-227]
A
[49 nt withheld, positions 229-277]
CCTTTGACGTTGGAGTCCACGTTCTTT
[37 nt withheld, positions 305-341]
ACCCTATCTCGGTCTATTCTTTTGATTTATAAGGGATTTTGCCGATTTCGGCCTATTGGTTAAAAAATGA
GCTGATTTAACAAAAATTTAACGCGAATTTTAACAAAATATTAACGCTTACAATTTAGGTGGCACTTTTC
GGGGAAATGTGCGCGGAACCCCTATTTGTTTATTTTTCTAAATACATTCAAATATGTATCCGCTCATGAG
ACAATAACCCTGATAAATGCTTCAATAATATTGAAAAAGGAAGAGTATGAGTATTCAACATTTCCGTGTC
GCCCTTATTCCCTTTTTTGCGGCATTTTGCCTTCCTGTTTTTGCTCACCCAGAAACGCTGGTGAAAGTAA
AAGATGCTGAAGATCAGTTGGGTGCACGAGTGGGTTACATCGAACTGGATCTCAACAGCGGTAAGATCCT
TGAGAGTTTTCGCCCCGAAGAACGTTTTCCAATGATGAGCACTTTTAAAGTTCTGCTATGTGGCGCGGTA
TTATCCCGTATTGACGCCGGGCAAGAGCAACTCGGTCGCCGCATACACTATTCTCAGAATGACTTGGTTG
AGTACTCACCAGTCACAGAAAAGCATCTTACGGATGGCATGACAGTAAGAGAATTATGCAGTGCTGCCAT
AACCATGAGTGATAACACTGCGGCCAACTTACTTCTGACAACGATCGGAGGACCGAAGGAGCTAACCGCT
TTTTTGCACAACATGGGGGATCATGTAACTCGCCTTGATCGTTGGGAACCGGAGCTGAATGAAGCCATAC
CAAACGACGAGCGTGACACCACGATGCCTGCAGCAATGGCAACAACGTTGCGCAAACTATTAACTGGCGA
ACTACTTACTCTAGCTTCCCGGCAACAATTAATAGACTGGATGGAGGCGGATAAAGTTGCAGGACCACTT
CTGCGCTCGGCCCTTCCGGCTGGCTGGTTTATTGCTGATAAATCTGGAGCCGGTGAGCGTGGGTCTCGCG
GTATCATTGCAGCACTGGGGCCAGATGGTAAGCCCTCCCGTATCGTAGTTATCTACACGACGGGGAGTCA
GGCAACTATGGATGAACGAAATAGACAGATCGCTGAGATAGGTGCCTCACTGATTAAGCATTGGTAACTG
TCAGACCAAGTTTACTCATATATACTTTAGATTGATTTAAAACTTCATTTTTAATTTAAAAGGATCTAGG
TGAAGATCCTTTTTGATAATCTCATGACCAAAATCCCTTAACGTGAGTTTTCGTTCCACTGAGCGTCAGA
CCCCGTAGAAAAGATCAAAGGATCTTCTTGAGATCCTTTTTTTCTGCGCGTAATCTGCTGCTTGCAAACA
AAAAAACCACCGCTACCAGCGGTGGTTTGTTTGCCGGATCAAGAGCTACCAACTCTTTTTCCGAAGGTAA
CTGGCTTCAGCAGAGCGCAGATACCAAATACTGTCCTTCTAGTGTAGCCGTAGTTAGGCCACCACTTCAA
GAACTCTGTAGCACCGCCTACATACCTCGCTCTGCTAATCCTGTTACCAGTGGCTGCTGCCAGTGGCGAT
AAGTCGTGTCTTACCGGGTTGGACTCAAGACGATAGTTACCGGATAAGGCGCAGCGGTCGGGCTGAACGG
GGGGTTCGTGCACACAGCCCAGCTTGGAGCGAACGACCTACACCGAACTGAGATACCTACAGCGTGAGCT
ATGAGAAAGCGCCACGCTTCCCGAAGGGAGAAAGGCGGACAGGTATCCGGTAAGCGGCAGGGTCGGAACA
GGAGAGCGCACGAGGGAGCTTCCAGGGGGAAACGCCTGGTATCTTTATAGTCCTGTCGGGTTTCGCCACC
TCTGACTTGAGCGTCGATTTTTGTGATGCTCGTCAGGGGGGCGGAGCCTATGGAAAAACGCCAGCAACGC
GGCCTTTTTACGGTTCCTGGCCTTTTGCTGGCCTTTTGCTCACATGTTCTTTCCTGCGTTATCCCCTGAT
TCTGTGGATAACCGTATTACCGCCTTTGAGTGAGCTGATACCGCTCGCCGCAGCCGAACGACCGAGCGCA
GCGAGTCAGTGAGCGAGGAAGCGGAAGAGCGCCTGATGCGGTATTTTCTCCTTACGCATCTGTGCGGTAT
TTCACACCGCAATGGTGCACTCTCAGTACAATCTGCTCTGATGCCGCATAGTTAAGCCAGTATACACTCC
GCTATCGCTACGTGACTGGGTCATGGCTGCGCCCCGACACCCGCCAACACCCGCTGACGCGCCCTGACGG
GCTTGTCTGCTCCCGGCATCCGCTTACAGACAAGCTGTGACCGTCTCCGGGAGCTGCATGTGTCAGAGGT
TTTCACCGTCATCACCGAAACGCGCGAGGCAGCTGCGGTAAAGCTCATCAGCGTGGTCGTGAAGCGATTC
ACAGATGTCTGCCTGTTCATCCGCGTCCAGCTCGTTGAGTTTCTCCAGAAGCGTTAATGTCTGGCTTCTG
ATAAAGCGGGCCATGTTAAGGGCGGTTTTTTCCTGTTTGGTCACTGATGCCTCCGTGTAAGGGGGATTTC
TGTTCATGGGGGTAATGATACCGATGAAACGAGAGAGGATGCTCACGATACGGGTTACTGATGATGAACA
TGCCCGGTTACTGGAACGTTGTGAGGGTAAACAACTGGCGGTATGGATGCGGCGGGACCAGAGAAAAATC
ACTCAGGGTCAATGCCAGCGCTTCGTTAATACAGATGTAGGTGTTCCACAGGGTAGCCAGCAGCATCCTG
CGATGCAGATCCGGAACATAATGGTGCAGGGCGCTGACTTCCGCGTTTCCAGACTTTACGAAACACGGAA
ACCGAAGACCATTCATGTTGTTGCTCAGGTCGCAGACGTTTTGCAGCAGCAGTCGCTTCACGTTCGCTCG
CGTATCGGTGATTCATTCTGCTAACCAGTAAGGCAACCCCGCCAGCCTAGCCGGGTCCTCAACGACAGGA
GCACGATCATGCGCACCCGTGGGGCCGCCATGCCGGCGATAATGGCCTGCTTCTCGCCGAAACGTTTGGT
GGCGGGACCAGTGACGAAGGCTTGAGCGAGGGCGTGCAAGATTCCGAATACCGCAAGCGACAGGCCGATC
ATCGTCGCGCTCCAGCGAAAGCGGTCCTCGCCGAAAATGACCCAGAGCGCTGCCGGCACCTGTCCTACGA
GTTGCATGATAAAGAAGACAGTCATAAGTGCGGCGACGATAGTCATGCCCCGCGCCCACCGGAAGGAGCT
GACTGGGTTGAAGGCTCTCAAGGGCATCGGTCGAGATCCCGGTGCCTAATGAGTGAGCTAACTTACATTA
ATTGCGTTGCGCTCACTGCCCGCTTTCCAGTCGGGAAACCTGTCGTGCCAGCTGCATTAATGAATCGGCC
AACGCGCGGGGAGAGGCGGTTTGCGTATTGGGCGCCAGGGTGGTTTTTCTTTTCACCAGTGAGACGGGCA
ACAGCTGATTGCCCTTCACCGCCTGGCCCTGAGAGAGTTGCAGCAAGCGGTCCACGCTGGTTTGCCCCAG
CAGGCGAAAATCCTGTTTGATGGTGGTTAACGGCGGGATATAACATGAGCTGTCTTCGGTATCGTCGTAT
CCCACTACCGAGATATCCGCACCAACGCGCAGCCCGGACTCGGTAATGGCGCGCATTGCGCCCAGCGCCA
TCTGATCGTTGGCAACCAGCATCGCAGTGGGAACGATGCCCTCATTCAGCATTTGCATGGTTTGTTGAAA
ACCGGACATGGCACTCCAGTCGCCTTCCCGTTCCGCTATCGGCTGAATTTGATTGCGAGTGAGATATTTA
TGCCAGCCAGCCAGACGCAGACGCGCCGAGACAGAACTTAATGGGCCCGCTAACAGCGCGATTTGCTGGT
GACCCAATGCGACCAGATGCTCCACGCCCAGTCGCGTACCGTCTTCATGGGAGAAAATAATACTGTTGAT
GGGTGTCTGGTCAGAGACATCAAGAAATAACGCCGGAACATTAGTGCAGGCAGCTTCCACAGCAATGGCA
TCCTGGTCATCCAGCGGATAGTTAATGATCAGCCCACTGACGCGTTGCGCGAGAAGATTGTGCACCGCCG
CTTTACAGGCTTCGACGCCGCTTCGTTCTACCATCGACACCACCACGCTGGCACCCAGTTGATCGGCGCG
AGATTTAATCGCCGCGACAATTTGCGACGGCGCGTGCAGGGCCAGACTGGAGGTGGCAACGCCAATCAGC
AACGACTGTTTGCCCGCCAGTTGTTGTGCCACGCGGTTGGGAATGTAATTCAGCTCCGCCATCGCCGCTT
CCACTTTTTCCCGCGTTTTCGCAGAAACGTGGCTGGCCTGGTTCACCACGCGGGAAACGGTCTGATAAGA
GACACCGGCATACTCTGCGACATCGTATAACGTTACTGGTTTCACATTCACCACCCTGAATTGACTCTCT
TCCGGGCGCTATCATGCCATACCGCGAAAGGTTTTGCGCCATTCGATGGTGTCCGGGATCTCGACGCTCT
CCCTTATGCGACTCCTGCATTAGGAAGCAGCCCAGTAGTAGGTTGAGGCCGTTGAGCACCGCCGCCGCAA
GGAATGGTGCATGCAAGGAGATGGCGCCCAACAGTCCCCCGGCCACGGGGCCTGCCACCATACCCACGCC
GAAACAAGCGCTCATGAGCCCGAAGTGGCGAGCCCGATCTTCCCCATCGGTGATGTCGGCGATATAGGCG
CCAGCAACCGCACCTGTGGCGCCGGTGATGCCGGCCACGATGCGTCCGGCGTAGAGGATCGAGATCTCGA
TCCCGCGAAATTAATACGACTCACTATAGGGGAATTGTGAGCGGATAACAATTCCCCTCTAGAAATAATT
TTGTTTAACTTTAAGAAGGAGATATACATATGCAGACCACCGTGACCACCATGCTCCTCGCGTCCGTAGC
ATTAGCGGCTTGCGCCGGAGGAGGTTCCACTCCTCTGCCTCTACCGCAGCAGCAGCCGCCTCAGCAGGAA
CCGCCACCTCCTCCTGTTCCGCTAGCCAGTCGCGCCGCGTGTGAGGCGCTCAAAGATGGTAATGGCGACA
TGGTTTGGCCGAATGCCGCCACGGTTGTAGAGGTTGCAGCCTACGTGCCGGCAGGCGTTAACATCAGCAT
GGCGGATAACCCGAGCATCTGTGGTGGCGACGAGGACCCGATTACTTCCACCTTCGCGTTCTGCGAAGTA
TCAGGCGCGATTGCCAAGCGTACTGGGATTGATGGGTACCCGTATGAAATTAAGTTTCGCCTGCGCATGC
CCGCTGAGTGGAACGGCCGTTTTTTCATGGAGGGTGGCAGTGGTACGAACGGCTGCCTCTCAGCGGCGAC
CGGAAGTATCGGCGGCGGTCAGATCGCCTCAGCGCTGAGTCGTAACTTTGCAACAATTGCTACCGACGGA
GGACATGACAATGCGGTGAATGATAATCCGGATGCGCTCGGTACCGTCGCATTTGGTCTCGATCCCCAGG
CACGCTTAGACATGGGCTACAACTCCTATGATCAGGTGACTCAGGCCGGCAAAGCCGCCGTTGCACGCTT
TTATGGTCGCGCAGCCGACAAGAGCTACTTCATCGGCTGTTCGGAGGGCGGCCGCGAGGGCATGATGCTG
TCCCAGCGCTTTCCATCACATTACGATGGCATTGTGGCGGGCGCACCGGGATATCAGTTGCCGAAGGCCG
GAATTAGTGGCGCGTGGACCACCCAGAGCTTAGCGCCCGCCGCCGTTGGCCTGGATGCCCAGGGAGTGCC
GCTGATTAATAAGAGCTTTTCTGACGCAGACCTCCATTTACTGTCGCAGGCGATTCTCGGAACATGCGAC
GCCTTGGATGGCCTGGCCGACGGCATCGTTGACAACTACCGAGCGTGCCAAGCGGCTTTTGATCCGGCGA
CTGCAGCCAACCCAGCGAATGGCCAAGCCCTGCAGTGCGTGGGCGCAAAGACAGCCGATTGCTTATCGCC
CGTCCAAGTTACGGCGATTAAACGAGCGATGGCCGGTCCGGTAAATAGCGCGGGTACGCCGTTATATAAT
AGATGGGCCTGGGACGCAGGTATGAGCGGTCTTAGTGGTACCACTTACAATCAGGGTTGGCGCAGCTGGT
GGCTGGGATCGTTTAACAGCTCGGCGAATAACGCACAACGTGTATCTGGTTTCTCAGCGCGGAGCTGGCT
GGTGGACTTTGCTACCCCGCCGGAGCCGATGCCCATGACCCAAGTCGCCGCCCGTATGATGAAATTTGAT
TTCGATATCGATCCTCTGAAAATATGGGCTACTTCGGGCCAATTTACCCAGAGTAGTATGGACTGGCACG
GTGCCACTAGCACCGACCTTGCTGCCTTTCGGGACCGCGGCGGTAAAATGATTCTGTATCACTGCATGAG
CGATGCCGCATTCTCTGCACTAGATACAGCAGATTATTATGAACGCCTGGGTGCCGCAATGCCGGGCGCC
GCGGGCTTTGCTCGTCTGTTCTTGGTTCCGGGAATGAACCATTGCTGCGGGGGTCCAGGTACCGACCGCT
TTGATATGCTAACACCGTTAGTTGCATGGGTTGAACGTGGGGAAGCCCCTGACCAAATTAGCGCCTGGAG
CGGCACCCCCGGCTACTTTGGTGTGGCCGCCCGCACTCGACCGTTATGTCCCTATCCGCAGATTGCGCGC
TATAAGGGATCAGGCGATATCAATACCGAAGCAAATTTTGCGTGTGCCGCTCCACCGCTCGAGCACCACC
ACCACCACCACTGAGATCCGGCTGCTAACAAAGCCCGAAAGGAAGCTGAGTTGGCTGCTGCCACCGCTGA
GCAATAACTAGCATAACCCCTTGGGGCCTCTAAACGGGTCTTGAGGGGTTTTTTGCTGAAAGGAGGAACT
ATATCCGGAT
